>Addgene plasmid #126337 | pGWB14-LYX119 | addgene full sequence | sequence record 247266 | Addgene NGS Result
TCGGTCTTGCCTTGCTCGTCGGTGATGTACTTCACCAGCTCCGCGAAGTCGCTCTTCTTGATGGAGCGCA
TGGGGACGTGCTTGGCAATCACGCGCACCCCCCGGCCGTTTTAGCGGCTAAAAAAGTCATGGCTCTGCCC
TCGGGCGGACCACGCCCATCATGACCTTGCCAAGCTCGTCCTGCTTCTCTTCGATCTTCGCCAGCAGGGC
GAGGATCGTGGCATCACCGAACCGCGCCGTGCGCGGGTCGTCGGTGAGCCAGAGTTTCAGCAGGCCGCCC
AGGCGGCCCAGGTCGCCATTGATGCGGGCCAGCTCGCGGACGTGCTCATAGTCCACGACGCCCGTGATTT
TGTAGCCCTGGCCGACGGCCAGCAGGTAGGCCGACAGGCTCATGCCGGCCGCCGCCGCCTTTTCCTCAAT
CGCTCTTCGTTCGTCTGGAAGGCAGTACACCTTGATAGGTGGGCTGCCCTTCCTGGTTGGCTTGGTTTCA
TCAGCCATCCGCTTGCCCTCATCTGTTACGCCGGCGGTAGCCGGCCAGCCTCGCAGAGCAGGATTCCCGT
TGAGCACCGCCAGGTGCGAATAAGGGACAGTGAAGAAGGAACACCCGCTCGCGGGTGGGCCTACTTCACC
TATCCTGCCCGGCTGACGCCGTTGGATACACCAAGGAAAGTCTACACGAACCCTTTGGCAAAATCCTGTA
TATCGTGCGAAAAAGGATGGATATACCGAAAAAATCGCTATAATGACCCCGAAGCAGGGTTATGCAGCGG
AAAAGCGCCACGCTTCCCGAAGGGAGAAAGGCGGACAGGTATCCGGTAAGCGGCAGGGTCGGAACAGGAG
AGCGCACGAGGGAGCTTCCAGGGGGAAACGCCTGGTATCTTTATAGTCCTGTCGGGTTTCGCCACCTCTG
ACTTGAGCGTCGATTTTTGTGATGCTCGTCAGGGGGGCGGAGCCTATGGAAAAACGCCAGCAACGCGGCC
TTTTTACGGTTCCTGGCCTTTTGCTGGCCTTTTGCTCACATGTTCTTTCCTGCGTTATCCCCTGATTCTG
TGGATAACCGTATTACCGCCTTTGAGTGAGCTGATACCGCTCGCCGCAGCCGAACGACCGAGCGCAGCGA
GTCAGTGAGCGAGGAAGCGGAAGAGCGCCAGAAGGCCGCCAGAGAGGCCGAGCGCGGCCGTGAGGCTTGG
ACGCTAGGGCAGGGCATGAAAAAGCCCGTAGCGGGCTGCTACGGGCGTCTGACGCGGTGGAAAGGGGGAG
GGGATGTTGTCTACATGGCTCTGCTGTAGTGAGTGGGTTGCGCTCCGGCAGCGGTCCTGATCAATCGTCA
CCCTTTCTCGGTCCTTCAACGTTCCTGACAACGAGCCTCCTTTTCGCCAATCCATCGACAATCACCGCGA
GTCCCTGCTCGAACGCTGCGTCCGGACCGGCTTCGTCGAAGGCGTCTATCGCGGCCCGCAACAGCGGCGA
GAGCGGAGCCTGTTCAACGGTGCCGCCGCGCTCGCCGGCATCGCTGTCGCCGGCCTGCTCCTCAAGCACG
GCCCCAACAGTGAAGTAGCTGATTGTCATCAGCGCATTGACGGCGTCCCCGGCCGAAAAACCCGCCTCGC
AGAGGAAGCGAAGCTGCGCGTCGGCCGTTTCCATCTGCGGTGCGCCCGGTCGCGTGCCGGCATGGATGCG
CGCGCCATCGCGGTAGGCGAGCAGCGCCTGCCTGAAGCTGCGGGCATTCCCGATCAGAAATGAGCGCCAG
TCGTCGTCGGCTCTCGGCACCGAATGCGTATGATTCTCCGCCAGCATGGCTTCGGCCAGTGCGTCGAGCA
GCGCCCGCTTGTTCCTGAAGTGCCAGTAAAGCGCCGGCTGCTGAACCCCCAACCGTTCCGCCAGTTTGCG
TGTCGTCAGACCGTCTACGCCGACCTCGTTCAACAGGTCCAGGGCGGCACGGATCACTGTATTCGGCTGC
AACTTTGTCATGCTTGACACTTTATCACTGATAAACATAATATGTCCACCAACTTATCAGTGATAAAGAA
TCCGCGCGTTCAATCGGACCAGCGGAGGCTGGTCCGGAGGCCAGACGTGAAACCCAACATACCCCTGATC
GTAATTCTGAGCACTGTCGCGCTCGACGCTGTCGGCATCGGCCTGATTATGCCGGTGCTGCCGGGCCTCC
TGCGCGATCTGGTTCACTCGAACGACGTCACCGCCCACTATGGCATTCTGCTGGCGCTGTATGCGTTGGT
GCAATTTGCCTGCGCACCTGTGCTGGGCGCGCTGTCGGATCGTTTCGGGCGGCGGCCAATCTTGCTCGTC
TCGCTGGCCGGCGCCAGATCTGGGGAACCCTGTGGTTGGCATGCACATACAAATGGACGAACGGATAAAC
CTTTTCACGCCCTTTTAAATATCCGATTATTCTAATAAACGCTCTTTTCTCTTAGGTTTACCCGCCAATA
TATCCTGTCAAACACTGATAGTTTAAACGTTGCGATTAAGAATTCGAGCTCGGTACCCCCCTACTCCAAA
AATGTCAAAGATACAGTCTCAGAAGACCAAAGGGCTATTGAGACTTTTCAACAAAGGGTAATTTCGGGAA
ACCTCCTCGGATTCCATTGCCCAGCTATCTGTCACTTCATCGAAAGGACAGTAGAAAAGGAAGGTGGCTC
CTACAAATGCCATCATTGCGATAAAGGAAAGGCTATCATTCAAGATGCCTCTGCCGACAGTGGTCCCAAA
GATGGACCCCCACCCACGAGGAGCATCGTGGAAAAAGAAGACGTTCCAACCACGTCTTCAAAGCAAGTGG
ATTGATGTGACATCTCCACTGACGTAAGGGATGACGCACAATCCCACTATCCTTCGCAAGACCCTTCCTC
TATATAAGGAAGTTCATTTCATTTGGAGAGGACAGCCCAAGCTTCGACTCTAGAGGATCCCCTTAAATCG
ATATGGAACGAGCTATACAAGGAAACGACGCTAGGGAACAAGCTAACAGTGAACGTTGGGATGGAGGATC
AGGAGGTACCACTTCTCCCTTCAAACTTCCTGACGAAAGTCCGAGTTGGACTGAGTGGCGGCTACATAAC
GATGAGACGAATTCGAATCAAGATAATCCCCTTGGTTTCAAGGAAAGCTGGGGTTTCGGGAAAGTTGTAT
TTAAGAGATATCTCAGATACGACAGGACGGAAGCTTCACTGCACAGAGTCCTTGGATCTTGGACGGGAGA
TTCGGTTAACTATGCAGCATCTCGATTTTTCGGTTTCGACCAGATCGGATGTACCTATAGTATTCGGTTT
CGAGGAGTTAGTATCACCGTTTCTGGAGGGTCTCGAACTCTTCAGCATCTCTGTGAGATGGCAATTCGGT
CTAAGCAAGAACTGCTACAGCTTGCCCCAATCGAAGTGGAAAGTAATGTATCAAGAGGATGCCCTGAAGG
TACTCAAACCTTCGAAAAAGAAAGCGAGTAAGTCGAGGGCGAGCTCGAATTCGGTACGCTGAAATCACCA
GTCTCTCTCTACAAATCTATCTCTCTCTATTTTCTCCATAAATAATGTGTGAGTAGTTTCCCGATAAGGG
AAATTAGGGTTCTTATAGGGTTTCGCTCATGTGTTGAGCATATAAGAAACCCTTAGTATGTATTTGTATT
TGTAAAATACTTCTATCAATAAAATTTCTAATTCCTAAAACCAAAATCCAGTACTAAAATCCAGATCTCC
CTGCAGGTCCCCAGATTAGCCTTTTCAATTTCAGAAAGAATGCTAACCCACAGATGGTTAGAGAGGCTTA
CGCAGCAGGTCTCATCAAGACGATCTACCCGAGCAATAATCTCCAGGAAATCAAATACCTTCCCAAGAAG
GTTAAAGATGCAGTCAAAAGATTCAGGACTAACTGCATCAAGAACACAGAGAAAGATATATTTCTCAAGA
TCAGAAGTACTATTCCAGTATGGACGATTCAAGGCTTGCTTCACAAACCAAGGCAAGTAATAGAGATTGG
AGTCTCTAAAAAGGTAGTTCCCACTGAATCAAAGGCCATGGAGTCAAAGATTCAAATAGAGGACCTAACA
GAACTCGCCGTAAAGACTGGCGAACAGTTCATACAGAGTCTCTTACGACTCAATGACAAGAAGAAAATCT
TCGTCAACATGGTGGAGCACGACACACTTGTCTACTCCAAAAATATCAAAGATACAGTCTCAGAAGACCA
AAGGGCAATTGAGACTTTTCAACAAAGGGTAATATCCGGAAACCTCCTCGGATTCCATTGCCCAGCTATC
TGTCACTTTATTGTGAAGATAGTGGAAAAGGAAGGTGGCTCCTACAAATGCCATCATTGCGATAAAGGAA
AGGCCATCGTTGAAGATGCCTCTGCCGACAGTGGTCCCAAAGATGGACCCCCACCCACGAGGAGCATCGT
GGAAAAAGAAGACGTTCCAACCACGTCTTCAAAGCAAGTGGATTGATGTGATATCTCCACTGACGTAAGG
GATGACGCACAATCCCACTATCCTTCGCAAGACCCTTCCTCTATATAAGGAAGTTCATTTCATTTGGAGA
GAACACGGGGGACTCTAGTGTTATCAACAAGTTTGTACAAAAAAGCAGGCTCCACCACTAGTATGGATCA
TAACAAGATTAAAGTTGGTTTTAAGAACAACAATCAAGAAAAGGAAGAAGATTTGGACCTAAGAAGAGGT
CCGTGGACTGTTGAAGAAGATTTTACACTTATCAATTTTATTGCTCATCATGGTGAAGGTCGTTGGAATT
CCCTTGCTCGTTGTGCTGGTCTGAAGCGAACAGGGAAAAGCTGCAGATTAAGATGGCTTAATTATCTTCG
CCCTGATGTTCGACGTGGGAATATTACTCTTGAAGAACAACTCTTGATTCTTGAATTGTATTCTCGTTGG
GGCAACCGATGGTCAAAAATTGCTCAGCATTTGCCTGGAAGAACTGATAACGAGATCAAGAATTATTGGA
GAACTCGAGTTCAAAAACATGCCAAACAACTCAATTGTGACGTGAACAGCAAGCAATTCAAAGACACCAT
GAAATATCTTTGGATGCCAAGGTTAGTCGAGAGAATTCAAGCCGCCGCCGCCACAACATCCGGCTCGACG
GTGGCTTCTTCCTCCACCACCACCACCACCTACATCCAAAACCAAGAAAATCAACAGCCGCTACCAAACA
TAAGTACTATGTCTGAGGTTAATGTTCCTGTCCAACTGGCGAATAACGTTGACAAAACAAACAGTCTTAA
TTATTCCAGCACGATTTTCACACTGGAGAATTCAAGCGCAACTTCATCAGACAATTCATCTTCTGACCTC
ACTGATTGTTGCTACAATTTCCCTATTAACCAAAGCACTAATCAGGATTATTCTCAAGTTAATCAAAGTA
ATCAAGTGTGTTATGGAGATCAATACTTAACCAGCCCAACTGGTTACTTTAACCCTGATTACTTTCAAGC
ATTGGATCAGCAAAATTCCCAATTGATGGATGGTGGATATGGTTCAGACAATTCATGGAATATTGAAGAT
ATGTGGTTTTTACAACAGCAATTTAACATGCCCGGGGACCCAGCTTTCTTGTACAAAGTGGTTGATAACA
GCGGGTTAATTAACATCTTTTACCCATACGATGTTCCTGACTATGCGGGCTATCCCTATGACGTCCCGGA
CTATGCAGGATCCTATCCATATGACGTTCCAGATTACGCTGCTCAGTGCAGCGCTTAGAGCTCGAATTTC
CCCGATCGTTCAAACATTTGGCAATAAAGTTTCTTAAGATTGAATCCTGTTGCCGGTCTTGCGATGATTA
TCATATAATTTCTGTTGAATTACGTTAAGCATGTAATAATTAACATGTAATGCATGACGTTATTTATGAG
ATGGGTTTTTATGATTAGAGTCCCGCAATTATACATTTAATACGCGATAGAAAACAAAATATAGCGCGCA
AACTAGGATAAATTATCGCGCGCGGTGTCATCTATGTTACTAGATCGGGAATTAGCTTCATCAACGCAAG
ACATGCGCACGACCGTCTGACAGGAGAGGAATTTCCGACGAGCACAGAAAGGACTTGCTCTTGGACGTAG
GCCTATTTCTCAGGCACATGTATCAAGTGTTCGGACGTGGGTTTTCGATGGTGTATCAGCCGCCGCCAAC
TGGGAGATGAGGAGGCTTTCTTGGGGGGCAGTCAGCAGTTCATTTCACAAGACAGAGGAACTTGTAAGGA
GATGCACTGATTTATCTTGGCGCAAACCAGCAGGACGAATTAGTGGGAATAGCCCGCGAATATCTAAGTT
ATGCCTGTCGGCATGAGCAGAAACTTCCAATTCGAAACAGTTTGGAGAGGTTGTTTTTGGGCATACCTTT
TGTTAGTCAGCCTCTCGATTGCTCATCGTCATTACACAGTACCGAAGTTTGATCGATCTAGTAACATAGA
TGACACCGCGCGCGATAATTTATCCTAGTTTGCGCGCTATATTTTGTTTTCTATCGCGTATTAAATGTAT
AATTGCGGGACTCTAATCATAAAAACCCATCTCATAAATAACGTCATGCATTACATGTTAATTATTACAT
GCTTAACGTAATTCAACAGAAATTATATGATAATCATCGCAAGACCGGCAACAGGATTCAATCTTAAGAA
ACTTTATTGCCAAATGTTTGAACGATCTGCTTCGACGCACTCCTTCTTTACTCCACCATCTCGTCCTTAT
TGAAAACGTGGGTAGCACCAAAACGAATCAAGTCGCTGGAACTGAAGTTACCAATCACGCTGGATGATTT
GCCAGTTGGATTAATCTTGCCTTTCCCCGCATGAATAATATTGATGAATGCATGCGTGAGGGGTATTTCG
ATTTTGGCAATAGCTGCAATTGCCGCGACATCCTCCAACGAGCATAATTCTTCAGAAAAATAGCGATGTT
CCATGTTGTCAGGGCATGCATGATGCACGTTATGAGGTGACGGTGCTAGGCAGTATTCCCTCAAAGTTTC
ATAGTCAGTATCATATTCATCATTGCATTCCTGCAAGAGAGAATTGAGACGCAATCCACACGCTGCGGCA
ACCTTCCGGCGTTCGTGGTCTATTTGCTCTTGGACGTTGCAAACGTAAGTGTTGGATCCCGGTCGGCATC
TACTCTATTCCTTTGCCCTCGGACGAGTGCTGGGGCGTCGGTTTCCACTATCGGCGAGTACTTCTACACA
GCCATCGGTCCAGACGGCCGCGCTTCTGCGGGCGATTTGTGTACGCCCGACAGTCCCGGCTCCGGATCGG
ACGATTGCGTCGCATCGACCCTGCGCCCAAGCTGCATCATCGAAATTGCCGTCAACCAAGCTCTGATAGA
GTTGGTCAAGACCAATGCGGAGCATATACGCCCGGAGCCGCGGCGATCCTGCAAGCTCCGGATGCCTCCG
CTCGAAGTAGCGCGTCTGCTGCTCCATACAAGCCAACCACGGCCTCCAGAAGAAGATGTTGGCGACCTCG
TATTGGGAATCCCCGAACATCGCCTCGCTCCAGTCAATGACCGCTGTTATGCGGCCATTGTCCGTCAGGA
CATTGTTGGAGCCGAAATCCGCGTGCACGAGGTGCCGGACTTCGGGGCAGTCCTCGGCCCAAAGCATCAG
CTCATCGAGAGCCTGCGCGACGGACGCACTGACGGTGTCGTCCATCACAGTTTGCCAGTGATACACATGG
GGATCAGCAATCGCGCATATGAAATCACGCCATGTAGTGTATTGACCGATTCCTTGCGGTCCGAATGGGC
CGAACCCGCTCGTCTGGCTAAGATCGGCCGCAGCGATCGCATCCATGGCCTCCGCGACCGGCTGCAGAAC
AGCGGGCAGTTCGGTTTCAGGCAGGTCTTGCAACGTGACACCCTGTGCACGGCGGGAGATGCAATAGGTC
AGGCTCTCGCTGAATTCCCCAATGTCAAGCACTTCCGGAATCGGGAGCGCGGCCGATGCAAAGTGCCGAT
AAACATAACGATCTTTGTAGAAACCATCGGCGCAGCTATTTACCCGCAGGACATATCCACGCCCTCCTAC
ATCGAAGCTGAAAGCACGAGATTCTTCGCCCTCCGAGAGCTGCATCAGGTCGGAGACGCTGTCGAACTTT
TCGATCAGAAACTTCTCGACAGACGTCGCGGTGAGTTCAGGCTTTTTCATATCGGGGTCGTCCTCTCCAA
ATGAAATGAACTTCCTTATATAGAGGAAGGGTCTTGCGAAGGATAGTGGGATTGTGCGTCATCCCTTACG
TCAGTGGAGATATCACATCAATCCACTTGCTTTGAAGACGTGGTTGGAACGTCTTCTTTTTCCACGATGC
TCCTCGTGGGTGGGGGTCCATCTTTGGGACCACTGTCGGCAGAGGCATCTTGAACGATAGCCTTTCCTTT
ATCGCAATGATGGCATTTGTAGGTGCCACCTTCCTTTTCTACTGTCCTTTTGATGAAGTGACAGATAGCT
GGGCAATGGAATCCGAGGAGGTTTCCCGATATTACCCTTTGTTGAAAAGTCTCAATAGCCCTTTGGTCTT
CTGAGACTGTATCTTTGATATTCTTGGAGTAGACGAGAGTGTCGTGCTCCACCATGTTGACGGATCTCTA
GGACGCGTCGACGCGTCGACGCGTCGACGCGTCGACGCGTCCTAGAAGCTAATTCACTGGCCGTCGTTTT
ACAACGTCGTGACTGGGAAAACCCTGGCGTTACCCAACTTAATCGCCTTGCAGCACATCCCCCTTTCGCC
AGCTGGCGTAATAGCGAAGAGGCCCGCACCGATCGCCCTTCCCAACAGTTGCGCAGCCTGAATG
[44 nt withheld, positions 8815-8858]
C
[141 nt withheld, positions 8860-9000]
CCTTTGACGTTGGAGTCCACGTTCTTT
[37 nt withheld, positions 9028-9064]
ACCCTATCTCGGGCTATTCTTTTGATTTATAAGGGATTTTGCCGATTTCGGAACCACCATCAAACAGGAT
TTTCGCCTGCTGGGGCAAACCAGCGTGGACCGCTTGCTGCAACTCTCTCAGGGCCAGGCGGTGAAGGGCA
ATCAGCTGTTGCCCGTCTCACTGGTGAAAAGAAAAACCACCCCAGTACATTAAAAACGTCCGCAATGTGT
TATTAAGTTGTCTAAGCGTCAATTTGTTTACACCACAATATATCCTGCCACCAGCCAGCCAACAGCTCCC
CGACCGGCAGCTCGGCACAAAATCACCACTCGATACAGGCAGCCCATCAGTCCGGGACGGCGTCAGCGGG
AGAGCCGTTGTAAGGCGGCAGACTTTGCTCATGTTACCGATGCTATTCGGAAGAACGGCAACTAAGCTGC
CGGGTTTGAAACACGGATGATCTCGCGGAGGGTAGCATGTTGATTGTAACGATGACAGAGCGTTGCTGCC
TGTGATCAAATATCATCTCCCTCGCAGAGATCCGAATTATCAGCCTTCTTATTCATTTCTCGCTTAACCG
TGACAGGCTGTCGATCTTGAGAACTATGCCGACATAATAGGAAATCGCTGGATAAAGCCGCTGAGGAAGC
TGAGTGGCGCTATTTCTTTAGAAGTGAACGTTGACGATATCAACTCCCCTATCCATTGCTCACCGAATGG
TACAGGTCGGGGACCCGAAGTTCCGACTGTCGGCCTGATGCATCCCCGGCTGATCGACCCCAGATCTGGG
GCTGAGAAAGCCCAGTAAGGAAACAACTGTAGGTTCGAGTCGCGAGATCCCCCGGAACCAAAGGAAGTAG
GTTAAACCCGCTCCGATCAGGCCGAGCCACGCCAGGCCGAGAACATTGGTTCCTGTAGGCATCGGGATTG
GCGGATCAAACACTAAAGCTACTGGAACGAGCAGAAGTCCTCCGGCCGCCAGTTGCCAGGCGGTAAAGGT
GAGCAGAGGCACGGGAGGTTGCCACTTGCGGGTCAGCACGGTTCCGAACGCCATGGAAACCGCCCCCGCC
AGGCCCGCTGCGACGCCGACAGGATCTAGCGCTGCGTTTGGTGTCAACACCAACAGCGCCACGCCCGCAG
TTCCGCAAATAGCCCCCAGGACCGCCATCAATCGTATCGGGCTACCTAGCAGAGCGGCAGAGATGAACAC
GACCATCAGCGGCTGCACAGCGCCTACCGTCGCCGCGACCCCGCCCGGCAGGCGGTAGACCGAAATAAAC
AACAAGCTCCAGAATAGCGAAATATTAAGTGCGCCGAGGATGAAGATGCGCATCCACCAGATTCCCGTTG
GAATCTGTCGGACGATCATCACGAGCAATAAACCCGCCGGCAACGCCCGCAGCAGCATACCGGCGACCCC
TCGGCCTCGCTGTTCGGGCTCCACGAAAACGCCGGACAGATGCGCCTTGTGAGCGTCCTTGGGGCCGTCC
TCCTGTTTGAAGACCGACAGCCCAATGATCTCGCCGTCGATGTAGGCGCCGAATGCCACGGCATCTCGCA
ACCGTTCAGCGAACGCCTCCATGGGCTTTTTCTCCTCGTGCTCGTAAACGGACCCGAACATCTCTGGAGC
TTTCTTCAGGGCCGACAATCGGATCTCGCGGAAATCCTGCACGTCGGCCGCTCCAAGCCGTCGAATCTGA
GCCTTAATCACAATTGTCAATTTTAATCCTCTGTTTATCGGCAGTTCGTAGAGCGCGCCGTGCGTCCCGA
GCGATACTGAGCGAAGCAAGTGCGTCGAGCAGTGCCCGCTTGTTCCTGAAATGCCAGTAAAGCGCTGGCT
GCTGAACCCCCAGCCGGAACTGACCCCACAAGGCCCTAGCGTTTGCAATGCACCAGGTCATCATTGACCC
AGGCGTGTTCCACCAGGCCGCTGCCTCGCAACTCTTCGCAGGCTTCGCCGACCTGCTCGCGCCACTTCTT
CACGCGGGTGGAATCCGATCCGCACATGAGGCGGAAGGTTTCCAGCTTGAGCGGGTACGGCTCCCGGTGC
GAGCTGAAATAGTCGAACATCCGTCGGGCCGTCGGCGACAGCTTGCGGTACTTCTCCCATATGAATTTCG
TGTAGTGGTCGCCAGCAAACAGCACGACGATTTCCTCGTCGATCAGGACCTGGCAACGGGACGTTTTCTT
GCCACGGTCCAGGACGCGGAAGCGGTGCAGCAGCGACACCGATTCCAGGTGCCCAACGCGGTCGGACGTG
AAGCCCATCGCCGTCGCCTGTAGGCGCGACAGGCATTCCTCGGCCTTCGTGTAATACCGGCCATTGATCG
ACCAGCCCAGGTCCTGGCAAAGCTCGTAGAACGTGAAGGTGATCGGCTCGCCGATAGGGGTGCGCTTCGC
GTACTCCAACACCTGCTGCCACACCAGTTCGTCATCGTCGGCCCGCAGCTCGACGCCGGTGTAGGTGATC
TTCACGTCCTTGTTGACGTGGAAAATGACCTTGTTTTGCAGCGCCTCGCGCGGGATTTTCTTGTTGCGCG
TGGTGAACAGGGCAGAGCGGGCCGTGTCGTTTGGCATCGCTCGCATCGTGTCCGGCCACGGCGCAATATC
GAACAAGGAAAGCTGCATTTCCTTGATCTGCTGCTTCGTGTGTTTCAGCAACGCGGCCTGCTTGGCCTCG
CTGACCTGTTTTGCCAGGTCCTCGCCGGCGGTTTTTCGCTTCTTGGTCGTCATAGTTCCTCGCGTGTCGA
TGGTCATCGACTTCGCCAAACCTGCCGCCTCCTGTTCGAGACGACGCGAACGCTCCACGGCGGCCGATGG
CGCGGGCAGGGCAGGGGGAGCCAGTTGCACGCTGTCGCGCTCGATCTTGGCCGTAGCTTGCTGGACCATC
GAGCCGACGGACTGGAAGGTTTCGCGGGGCGCACGCATGACGGTGCGGCTTGCGATGGTTTCGGCATCCT
CGGCGGAAAACCCCGCGTCGATCAGTTCTTGCCTGTATGCCTTCCGGTCAAACGTCCGATTCATTCACCC
TCCTTGCGGGATTGCCCCGACTCACGCCGGGGCAATGTGCCCTTATTCCTGATTTGACCCGCCTGGTGCC
TTGGTGTCCAGATAATCCACCTTATCGGCAATGAAGTCGGTCCCGTAGACCGTCTGGCCGTCCTTCTCGT
ACTTGGTATTCCGAATCTTGCCCTGCACGAATACCAGCGACCCCTTGCCCAAATACTTGCCGTGGGCCTC
GGCCTGAGAGCCAAAACACTTGATGCGGAAGAAGTCGGTGCGCTCCTGCTTGTCGCCGGCATCGTTGCGC
CACATCTAGGTACTAAAACAATTCATCCAGTAAAATATAATATTTTATTTTCTCCCAATCAGGCTTGATC
CCCAGTAAGTCAAAAAATAGCTCGACATACTGTTCTTCCCCGATATCCTCCCTGATCGACCGGACGCAGA
AGGCAATGTCATACCACTTGTCCGCCCTGCCGCTTCTCCCAAGATCAATAAAGCCACTTACTTTGCCATC
TTTCACAAAGATGTTGCTGTCTCCCAGGTCGCCGTGGGAAAAGACAAGTTCCTCTTCGGGCTTTTCCGTC
TTTAAAAAATCATACAGCTCGCGCGGATCTTTAAATGGAGTGTCTTCTTCCCAGTTTTCGCAATCCACAT
CGGCCAGATCGTTATTCAGTAAGTAATCCAATTCGGCTAAGCGGCTGTCTAAGCTATTCGTATAGGGACA
ATCCGATATGTCGATGGAGTGAAAGAGCCTGATGCACTCCGCATACAGCTCGATAATCTTTTCAGGGCTT
TGTTCATCTTCATACTCTTCCGAGCAAAGGACGCCATCGGCCTCACTCATGAGCAGATTGCTCCAGCCAT
CATGCCGTTCAAAGTGCAGGACCTTTGGAACAGGCAGCTTTCCTTCCAGCCATAGCATCATGTCCTTTTC
CCGTTCCACATCATAGGTGGTCCCTTTATACCGGCTGTCCGTCATTTTTAAATATAGGTTTTCATTTTCT
CCCACCAGCTTATATACCTTAGCAGGAGACATTCCTTCCGTATCTTTTACGCAGCGGTATTTTTCGATCA
GTTTTTTCAATTCCGGTGATATTCTCATTTTAGCCATTTATTATTTCCTTCCTCTTTTCTACAGTATTTA
AAGATACCCCAAGAAGCTAATTATAACAAGACGAACTCCAATTCACTGTTCCTTGCATTCTAAAACCTTA
AATACCAGAAAACAGCTTTTTCAAAGTTGTTTTCAAAGTTGGCGTATAACATAGTATCGACGGAGCCGAT
TTTGAAACCACAATTATGGGTGATGCTGCCAACTTACTGATTTAGTGTATGATGGTGTTTTTGAGGTGCT
CCAGTGGCTTCTGTTTCTATCAGCTGTCCCTCCTGTTCAGCTACTGACGGGGTGGTGCGTAACGGCAAAA
GCACCGCCGGACATCAGCGCTATCTCTGCTCTCACTGCCGTAAAACATGGCAACTGCAGTTCACTTACAC
CGCTTCTCAACCCGGTACGCACCAGAAAATCATTGATATGGCCATGAATGGCGTTGGATGCCGGGCAACA
GCCCGCATTATGGGCGTTGGCCTCAACACGATTTTACGTCACTTAAAAAACTCAGGCCGCAGTCGGTAAC
CTCGCGCATACAGCCGGGCAGTGACGTCATCGTCTGCGCGGAAATGGACGAACAGTGGGGCTATGTCGGG
GCTAAATCGCGCCAGCGCTGGCTGTTTTACGCGTATGACAGTCTCCGGAAGACGGTTGTTGCGCACGTAT
TCGGTGAACGCACTATGGCGACGCTGGGGCGTCTTATGAGCCTGCTGTCACCCTTTGACGTGGTGATATG
GATGACGGATGGCTGGCCGCTGTATGAATCCCGCCTGAAGGGAAAGCTGCACGTAATCAGCAAGCGATAT
ACGCAGCGAATTGAGCGGCATAACCTGAATCTGAGGCAGCACCTGGCACGGCTGGGACGGAAGTCGCTGT
CGTTCTCAAAATCGGTGGAGCTGCATGACAAAGTCATCGGGCATTATCTGAACATAAAACACTATCAATA
AGTTGGAGTCATTACCCAATTATGATAGAATTTACAAGCTATAAGGTTATTGTCCTGGGTTTCAAGCATT
AGTCCATGCAAGTTTTTATGCTTTGCCCATTCTATAGATATATTGATAAGCGCGCTGCCTATGCCTTGCC
CCCTGAAATCCTTACATACGGCGATATCTTCTATATAAAAGATATATTATCTTATCAGTATTGTCAATAT
ATTCAAGGCAATCTGCCTCCTCATCCTCTTCATCCTCTTCGTCTTGGTAGCTTTTTAAATATGGCGCTTC
ATAGAGTAATTCTGTAAAGGTCCAATTCTCGTTTTCATACCTCGGTATAATCTTACCTATCACCTCAAAT
GGTTCGCTGGGTTTATCGCACCCCCGAACACGAGCACGGCACCCGCGACCACTATGCCAAGAATGCCCAA
GGTAAAAATTGCCGGCCCCGCCATGAAGTCCGTGAATGCCCCGACGGCCGAAGTGAAGGGCAGGCCGCCA
CCCAGGCCGCCGCCCTCACTGCCCGGCACCTGGTCGCTGAATGTCGATGCCAGCACCTGCGGCACGTCAA
TGCTTCCGGGCGTCGCGCTCGGGCTGATCGCCCATCCCGTTACTGCCCCGATCCCGGCAATGGCAAGGAC
TGCCAGCGCTGCCATTTTTGGGGTGAGGCCGTTCGCGGCCGAGGGGCGCAGCCCCTGGGGGGATGGGAGG
CCCGCGTTAGCGGGCCGGGAGGGTTCGAGAAGGGGGGGCACCCCCCTTCGGCGTGCGCGGTCACGCGCAC
AGGGCGCAGCCCTGGTTAAAAACAAGGTTTATAAATATTGGTTTAAAAGCAGGTTAAAAGACAGGTTAGC
GGTGGCCGAAAAACGGGCGGAAACCCTTGCAAATGCTGGATTTTCTGCCTGTGGACAGCCCCTCAAATGT
CAATAGGTGCGCCCCTCATCTGTCAGCACTCTGCCCCTCAAGTGTCAAGGATCGCGCCCCTCATCTGTCA
GTAGTCGCGCCCCTCAAGTGTCAATACCGCAGGGCACTTATCCCCAGGCTTGTCCACATCATCTGTGGGA
AACTCGCGTAAAATCAGGCGTTTTCGCCGATTTGCGAGGCTGGCCAGCTCCACGTCGCCGGCCGAAATCG
AGCCTGCCCCTCATCTGTCAACGCCGCGCCGGGTGAGTCGGCCCCTCAAGTGTCAACGTCCGCCCCTCAT
CTGTCAGTGAGGGCCAAGTTTTCCGCGAGGTATCCACAACGCCGGCGGCCGCGGTGTCTCGCACACGGCT
TCGACGGCGTTTCTGGCGCGTTTGCAGGGCCATAGACGGCCGCCAGCCCAGCGGCGAGGGCAACCAGCCC
GGTGAGCGTCGGAAAGGCGC
Features (pLannotate 1.2.2; 36 found; start..end, strand, type, name):
      3..89      -  CDS            traI (fragment): TRAI6_ECOLX - Experimental evidence at protein level: Swiss-Prot protein existence level 1. The initiation process of transfer DNA synthesis requires the interaction of at least three plasmid-specific components (TraH, I, and J) at the transfer origin resulting in the assembly of a specialised nucleoprotein complex - the relaxosome. Site- and strand-specific cleavage at the transfer origin is dependent on TraI and TraJ. From Escherichia coli.
    127..498     -  CDS            traJ: oriT-recognizing protein; traJ
    531..640     -  oriT           oriT: incP origin of transfer
    772..962     +  rep_origin     ori (fragment): high-copy-number ColE1/pMB1/pBR322/pUC origin of replication
   1321..1971    -  CDS            TetR: tetracycline resistance regulatory protein; tetR
   2077..2326    +  CDS            TcR (fragment): tetracycline efflux protein; tetA; confers resistance to tetracycline
   2436..2460    -  misc_feature   RB T-DNA repeat: right border repeat from nopaline C58 T-DNA
   2490..2508    +  misc_feature   MCS (fragment): pUC18/19 multiple cloning site
   2559..2904    +  promoter       CaMV 35S promoter: strong constitutive promoter from cauliflower mosaic virus
   2856..2902    +  promoter       minimal CaMV 35S promoter: minimal 35S promoter from cauliflower mosaic virus
   2914..2932    -  misc_feature   MCS (fragment): pUC18/19 multiple cloning site
   2943..3458    +  CDS            P19_TBSVC: Experimental evidence at protein level: Swiss-Prot protein existence level 1. Acts as a suppressor of RNA-mediated gene silencing, also known as post-transcriptional gene silencing (PTGS), a mechanism of plant viral defense that limits the accumulation of viral RNAs. Binds to short interfering RNAs (siRNAs) with high affinity. Acts as a molecular caliper to specifically select siRNAs based on the length of the duplex region of the RNA (By similarity). From Tomato bushy stunt virus (strain Cherry) (TBSV).
   3531..3707    +  polyA_signal   CaMV poly(A) signal: cauliflower mosaic virus polyadenylation signal
   4210..4551    +  promoter       CaMV 35S promoter: strong constitutive promoter from cauliflower mosaic virus
   4577..4601    +  protein_bind   attB1: mutant version of attB; recombination site for the Gateway® BP reaction BP Clonase™
   4643..5545    +  CDS            MYB108 (fragment): MY108_ARATH - Also known as BOS1. Experimental evidence at protein level: Swiss-Prot protein existence level 1. Transcription factor contributing to the regulation of stamen maturation and male fertility in response to jasmonate signaling. Required for correct timing of anther dehiscence. Acts as a negative regulator of abscisic acid-induced cell death. Not involved in the regulation of BOI. Regulated by MYB21 and at a lower level by MYB24. Negatively regulated by the proteasome in an SCF(COI1) E3 ubiquitin- protein ligase complex-dependent manner. From Arabidopsis thaliana (Mouse-ear cress).
   5568..5592    -  protein_bind   attB2: mutant version of attB; recombination site for the Gateway® BP reaction BP Clonase™
   5621..5710    +  CDS            3xHA: three tandem HA epitope tags
   5744..5996    +  terminator     NOS terminator: nopaline synthase terminator and poly(A) signal
   6425..6677    -  terminator     NOS terminator: nopaline synthase terminator and poly(A) signal
   6701..7129    -  CDS            nos (fragment): DHNO_AGRT7 - Protein inferred from homology: Swiss-Prot protein existence level 3. From Agrobacterium tumefaciens (strain T37).
   7145..8170    -  CDS            HygR: aminoglycoside phosphotransferase from E. coli; aph(4)-Ia; confers resistance to hygromycin
   8180..8524    -  promoter       CaMV 35S promoter: strong constitutive promoter from cauliflower mosaic virus
   8181..8227    -  promoter       minimal CaMV 35S promoter: minimal 35S promoter from cauliflower mosaic virus
   8662..8817    +  CDS            lacZα (fragment) (sequence partly withheld): LacZα fragment of β-galactosidase; lacZ fragment
   8815..9115    +  rep_origin     M13 ori (fragment) (sequence partly withheld): M13 bacteriophage origin of replication; arrow indicates direction of (+) strand synthesis
   9116..9246    +  CDS            lacI (fragment): lac repressor; lacI; The lac repressor binds to the lac operator to inhibit transcription in E. coli. This inhibition can be relieved by adding lactose or isopropyl-β-D-thiogalactopyranoside (IPTG).
   9300..9324    -  misc_feature   LB T-DNA repeat: left border repeat from nopaline C58 T-DNA
  10781..10900   -  CDS            tetR (fragment): TETR1_ECOLX - Experimental evidence at protein level: Swiss-Prot protein existence level 1. TetR is the repressor of the tetracycline resistance element; its N-terminal region forms a helix-turn-helix structure and binds DNA. Binding of tetracycline to TetR reduces the repressor affinity for the tetracycline resistance gene (tetA) promoter operator sites. From Escherichia coli.
  10920..12068   -  CDS            trfA: trans-acting replication protein that binds to and activates oriV
  12367..13161   -  CDS            KanR: aminoglycoside phosphotransferase; aphA-3; confers resistance to kanamycin
  13353..14120   +  mobile_element IS1: prokaryotic transposable element IS1
  14129..14278   -  CDS            satA (fragment): STA_BACSU - Also known as yyaR. Experimental evidence at protein level: Swiss-Prot protein existence level 1. Involved in resistance to streptothricin, a broad-spectrum antibiotic produced by streptomycetes. Detoxifies streptothricin via acetylation of the beta amino group of the first beta-lysyl moiety of streptothricin. From Bacillus subtilis (strain 168).
  14277..14471   -  CDS            satA (fragment): STA_BACSU - Also known as yyaR. Experimental evidence at protein level: Swiss-Prot protein existence level 1. Involved in resistance to streptothricin, a broad-spectrum antibiotic produced by streptomycetes. Detoxifies streptothricin via acetylation of the beta amino group of the first beta-lysyl moiety of streptothricin. From Bacillus subtilis (strain 168).
  14474..14749   -  CDS            klaC (fragment): KLAC_ECOLX - Also known as telB. Protein predicted: Swiss-Prot protein existence level 4. Belongs to the kla operon, which is associated with cryptic tellurite resistance, and IncW plasmid fertility inhibition. From Escherichia coli.
  14813..15444   -  rep_origin     oriV: incP origin of replication
