[The description below was written by a language model from this plasmid's Addgene catalogue record and pLannotate feature annotations shown in this document.]
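Description:
pGWB14-LYX119 is a plant binary expression vector built on the pGWB14 backbone and intended for Agrobacterium-mediated transient or stable expression of a Nicotiana benthamiana transcription factor (gene model Niben101Scf10232g00003.1) carrying a C-terminal HA tag. The backbone is of the broad-host-range IncP type. The feature table shows oriV with its activating replication protein trfA, an oriT with traJ for mobilisation, and a kanamycin resistance gene for bacterial selection, consistent with the recorded low copy number. Remnants of tetracycline resistance genes, an IS1 element and only a fragment of a ColE1-type origin are also annotated outside the T-DNA.

Between the nopaline-type right and left T-DNA border repeats, the annotation shows three expression units. The main one is a CaMV 35S promoter driving the insert, which is flanked by attB1 and attB2 Gateway sites even though the record lists Gibson cloning. It is followed in the same orientation by a 3xHA epitope and the NOS terminator. The insert is annotated by similarity to Arabidopsis MYB108, suggesting a MYB-family factor, although the record itself does not name the family. A second unit, not mentioned in the catalogue fields, places the tomato bushy stunt virus P19 silencing suppressor under its own 35S promoter with a CaMV polyadenylation signal. P19 binds siRNAs and is commonly co-expressed to boost protein accumulation in leaf infiltration. The third unit, in the opposite orientation, is a 35S-driven hygromycin phosphotransferase gene ending in a NOS terminator, which provides selection of stably transformed plants. The HA tag allows the expressed factor to be detected or immunoprecipitated, but the record does not specify the downstream assay.
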