Addgene plasmid #126337: pGWB14-LYX119
Purpose: With a Nicotiana benthamiana transcription factor in PGWB14 backbone, for Agrobacterium mediated transient or stable expression corresponding transcription factor fused with a C-terminal HA tag.
Depositing lab: Silin Zhong. Depositing organization: Chinese University of Hong Kong.
Backbone
  Vector backbone: pGWB14
  Vector type: Plant Expression
  Selectable markers: Hygromycin
Growth in bacteria
  Bacterial resistance: Kanamycin, 50 μg/mL
  Growth temperature: 37°C
  Growth strain: DH5alpha
  Copy number: Low Copy
Gene/Insert
  Gene/Insert name: Niben101Scf10232g00003.1
  Species: Nicotiana benthamiana
  Promoter: CaMV 35S
  Tag / fusion protein: HA (C terminal on insert)
  Cloning method: Gibson Cloning
Terms and licenses: Academic/Nonprofit Terms; Industry Terms: Not Available to Industry
How to cite: pGWB14-LYX119 was a gift from Silin Zhong (Addgene plasmid # 126337 ; http://n2t.net/addgene:126337 ; RRID:Addgene_126337)
