>Addgene plasmid #126337 | pGWB14-LYX119 | depositor partial sequence | sequence record 241611 | Niben101Scf10232g00003.1
ATGGATCATAACAAGATTAAAGTTGGTTTTAAGAACAACAATCAAGAAAAGGAAGAAGATTTGGACCTAA
GAAGAGGTCCGTGGACTGTTGAAGAAGATTTTACACTTATCAATTTTATTGCTCATCATGGTGAAGGTCG
TTGGAATTCCCTTGCTCGTTGTGCTGGTCTGAAGCGAACAGGGAAAAGCTGCAGATTAAGATGGCTTAAT
TATCTTCGCCCTGATGTTCGACGTGGGAATATTACTCTTGAAGAACAACTCTTGATTCTAGAATTGTATT
CTCGTTGGGGCAACCGATGGTCAAAAATTGCTCAGCATTTGCCTGGAAGAACTGATAACGAGATCAAGAA
TTATTGGAGAACTCGAGTTCAAAAACATGCCAAACAACTCAATTGTGACGTGAACAGCAAGCAATTCAAA
GACACCATGAAATATCTTTGGATGCCAAGGTTAGTCGAGAGAATTCAAGCCGCCGCCGCCACAACATCCG
GCTCGACGGTGGCTTCTTCCTCCACCACCACCACCACCTACATCCAAAACCAAGAAAATCAACAGCCGCT
ACCAAACATAAGTACTATGTCTGAGGTTAATGTTCCTGTCCAACTGGCGAATAACGTTGACAAAACAAAC
AGTCTTAATTATTCCAGCACGATTTTCACACTGGAGAATTCAAGCGCAACTTCATCAGACAATTCATCTT
CTGACCTCACTGATTGTTGCTACAATTTCCCTATTAACCAAAGCACTAATCAGGATTATTCTCAAGTTAA
TCAAAGTAATCAAGTGTGTTATGGAGATCAATACTTAACCAGCCCAACTGGTTACTTTAACCCTGATTAC
TTTCAAGCATTGGATCAGCAAAATTCCCAATTGATGGATGGTGGATATGGTTCAGACAATTCATGGAATA
TTGAAGATATGTGGTTTTTACAACAGCAATTTAACATG
